>Addgene plasmid #53177 | pWZLblasti-HA-MEK1-MEK5DD | addgene partial sequence | sequence record 87650 | pLXSN5 5'-CCCTTGAACCTCCTCGTTCGACC-3'
TCCTCCCTTTATCCAGCCCTCACTCCTTCTCTAGGCGCCGGCCGGATCCGATATCGCCGCCACCATGTAC
CCATACGATGTTCCAGATTACGCTCCCAAGAAGAAGCCGACGCCCATCCAGCTGAACCCGGCCCCCGACG
GCTCTGCAGTTAACGGGACCAGCTCTGCGGAGACCAACTTGGAGGCCTTGCAGAAGAAGCTGGAGGAGCT
AGAGCTTGATGAGCAGCAGCGAAAGCGCCTTGAGGCCTTTCTTACCCAGAAGCAGAAGGTGGGAGAACTG
AAGGATGACGACATACGATATCGGGACACTCTTGGTCATGGCAACGGAGGCACAGTCTACAAAGCATATC
ATGTCCCGAGTGGGAAAATATTAGCTGTAAAGGTCATACTACTAGATATTACACTGGAACTTCAGAAGCA
AATTATGTCTGAATTGGAAATTCTTTATAAGTGCGATTCATCATATATCATTGGATTTTATGGAGCATTT
TTTGTAGAAAACAGGATTTCAATATGTACAGAATTCATGGATGGGGGATCTTTGGATGTATATAGGAAAA
TGCCAGAACATGTCCTTGGAAGAATTGCAGTAGCAGTTGTTAAAGGCCTTACTTATTTGTGGAGTTTAAA
GATTTTACATAGAGACGTGAAGCCCTCCAATATGCTAGTAAACACAAGAGGACAGGTTAAGCTGTGTGAT
TTTGGAGTTAGCACTCAGCTGGTGAATGATATAGCCAAGGACTATGTTGGAACAAATGCTTATATGGCGC
CTGAAAGGATTTCAGGGGAGCAGTATGGAATTCATTCTGATGTCTGGAGCTTAGGAATCTCTTTTATGGA
GCTTGCTCTTGGGAGGTTTCCATATCCTCAGATTCAGAAAAACCAGGGATCTTTAATGCCTCTCCAGCTT
CTGCAGTGCATTGTTGATGAGGATTCGCCCGTCCTTCCAGTTGGAGAGTTCTCGGAGCCATTTGTACATT
TCATCACTCAGTGTATGCGAAAACAGCCAAAAGAAAGGCCAGCACCTGAAGAATTGATGGGCCACCCGTT
CATCGTGCAGTTCAATGATGGAAATGCCGCCGTGGTGTCCA
