>Addgene plasmid #53177 | pWZLblasti-HA-MEK1-MEK5DD | addgene partial sequence | sequence record 87653 | pWZL-R 5'-TTCCGGGCCCTCACATTG-3'
TGGTGGAAAATAACCGGAATTGGTCGACTCACGGGGGCCCCTGCTGCTGGCTCCGCCTCTCCTCCAGCGC
CCGGCACACCCACATGGACACCACGGCGGCATTTCCATCATTGAACTGCACGATGAACGGGTGGCCCATC
AATTCTTCAGGTGCTGGCCTTTCTTTTGGCTGTTTTCGCATACACTGAGTGATGAAATGTACAAATGGCT
CCGAGAACTCTCCAACTGGAAGGACGGGCGAATCCTCATCAACAATGCACTGCAGAAGCTGGAGAGGCAT
TAAAGATCCCTGGTTTTTCTGAATCTGAGGATATGGAAACCTCCCAAGAGCAAGCTCCATAAAAGAGATT
CCTAAGCTCCAGACATCAGAATGAATTCCATACTGCTCCCCTGAAATCCTTTCAGGCGCCATATAAGCAT
TTGTTCCAACATAGTCCTTGGCTATATCATTCACCAGCTGAGTGCTAACTCCAAAATCACACAGCTTAAC
CTGTCCTCTTGTGTTTACTAGCATATTGGAGGGCTTCACGTCTCTATGTAAAATCTTTAAACTCCACAAA
TAAGTAAGGCCTTTAACAACTGCTACTGCAATTCTTCCAAGGACATGTTCTGGCATTTTCCTATATACAT
CCAAAGATCCCCCATCCATGAATTCTGTACATATTGAAATCCTGTTTTCTACAAAAAATGCTCCATAAAA
TCCAATGATATATGATGAATCGCACTTATAAAGAATTTCCAATTCAGACATAATTTGCTTCTGAAGTTCC
AGTGTAATATCTAGTAGTATGACCTTTACAGCTAATATTTTCCCACTCGGGACATGATATGCTTTGTAGA
CTGTGCCTCCGTTGCCATGACCAAGAGTGTCCCGATATCGTATGTCGTCATCCTTCAGT
