[The description below was written by a language model from this plasmid's Addgene catalogue record.]
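Description:
pWZLblasti-HA-MEK1-MEK5DD is a retroviral mammalian expression plasmid built on the pWZLblasti backbone (about 5.1 kb without insert). It is maintained in E. coli as a high-copy plasmid under ampicillin selection, and it carries a blasticidin resistance marker so that transduced or transfected mammalian cells can be selected. No feature table is supplied, and the record does not name the promoter. In pWZL-type vectors, expression of the insert is generally driven from the retroviral long terminal repeat, with the drug marker linked downstream, but those details are not stated here.

The payload is a roughly 1.05 kb human chimeric kinase open reading frame cloned between BamHI and SalI sites, both of which are retained. It joins nucleotides 1–201 of MEK1 (MAP2K1) to nucleotides 498–1344 of MEK5, and it carries an HA epitope tag at the N terminus for detection or immunoprecipitation. The MEK5 portion contains the S311D and T315D substitutions. These are phosphomimetic changes at the activation-loop residues, the "DD" in the name, and such changes are commonly used to make a MAP kinase kinase constitutively active. Parts of the plasmid were derived from earlier MEK1 and MAP2K5 constructs. The depositor notes that the sequence discrepancies seen during quality control have no functional consequence.

The construct is suited to making retrovirus for stable, blasticidin-selected expression of the domain-swapped MEK1–MEK5 protein. It comes from a study of the copper requirement in oncogenic BRAF signalling and tumorigenesis, although the record does not spell out the chimera's specific experimental role.
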