Addgene plasmid #53177: pWZLblasti-HA-MEK1-MEK5DD
Purpose: Expresses HA tagged chimeric human MEK1 (nucleotides 1–201)-MEK5 (498–1344 with S311DT315D) from blasticidin resistance retroviral vector
Depositing lab: Christopher Counter. Depositing organization: Duke University. Publication: Copper is required for oncogenic BRAF signalling and tumorigenesis. Brady DC, Crowe MS, Turski ML, Hobbs GA, Yao X, Chaikuad A, Knapp S, Xiao K, Campbell SL, Thiele DJ, Counter CM. Nature. 2014 Apr 9. doi: 10.1038/nature13180. PubMed 24717435.
Backbone
  Vector backbone: pWZLblasti
  Backbone size w/o insert (bp): 5100
  Vector type: Mammalian Expression, Retroviral
  Selectable markers: Blasticidin
Growth in bacteria
  Bacterial resistance: Ampicillin, 100 μg/mL
  Growth temperature: 37°C
  Growth strain: XL10 Gold
  Copy number: High Copy
Gene/Insert
  Gene/Insert name: MEK1 (1-201)-MEK5 (498–1344) fusion
  Species: H. sapiens (human)
  Insert size (bp): 1047
  Mutation: MEK1 (1-201) MEK5(498–1344 with S311D/T315D)
  GenBank ID: NM_002755.3 NM_145160.1
  Entrez Gene: MAP2K1 (a.k.a. CFC3, MAPKK1, MEK1, MEL, MKK1, PRKMK1)
  Tag / fusion protein: HA (N terminal on insert)
  Cloning method: Restriction Enzyme; 5′ cloning site BamHI (not destroyed); 3′ cloning site SalI (not destroyed)
  Sequencing primers: 5′ GAACCTCCTCGTTCGACC; 3′ TTCCGGGCCCTCACATTG
Resource information
  A portion of this plasmid was derived from a plasmid made by: Addgene Plasmid 21208: W1 and Addgene Plasmid 20514: pWZL Neo Myr Flag MAP2K5
Terms and licenses: Academic/Nonprofit Terms; Industry Terms: Not Available to Industry
Depositor comments: The sequence discrepancies found during the QC process have no functional consequence.
How to cite: pWZLblasti-HA-MEK1-MEK5DD was a gift from Christopher Counter (Addgene plasmid # 53177 ; http://n2t.net/addgene:53177 ; RRID:Addgene_53177)
